LOCUS       Exported 5866 bp ds-DNA circular SYN 12-MAY-2021
DEFINITION  Encodes MqsR toxin. CAM-R.
ACCESSION   .
VERSION     .
KEYWORDS    pTOX2
SOURCE      synthetic DNA construct
  ORGANISM  synthetic DNA construct
REFERENCE   1 (bases 1 to 5866)
  AUTHORS   Lazarus JE, Warr AR, Kuehl CJ, Giorgio RT, Davis BM, Waldor MK
  TITLE     A New Suite of Allelic Exchange Vectors for the Scarless
            Modification of Proteobacterial Genomes.
  JOURNAL   Appl Environ Microbiol. 2019 Jun 14. pii: AEM.00990-19. doi:
            10.1128/AEM.00990-19.
  PUBMED    31201277
REFERENCE   2 (bases 1 to 5866)
  AUTHORS   .
  TITLE     Direct Submission
  JOURNAL   Exported May 12, 2021 from SnapGene Server 1.1.58
            http://www.snapgene.com
FEATURES             Location/Qualifiers
     source          1..5866
                     /organism="synthetic DNA construct"
                     /mol_type="other DNA"
     promoter        1..119
                     /label=rhaB promoter
                     /note="promoter of the E. coli rhaBAD operon, conferring
                     tight induction with L-rhamnose and repression with
                     D-glucose in the presence of RhaR and RhaS (Giacalone et
                     al., 2006)"
     terminator      499..745
                     /label=-lambda tL3 terminator
                     /note="transcription terminator tL3 from phage lambda"
     protein_bind    781..797
                     /label=lac operator
                     /bound_moiety="lac repressor encoded by lacI"
                     /note="The lac repressor binds to the lac operator to
                     inhibit transcription in E. coli. This inhibition can be
                     relieved by adding lactose or
                     isopropyl-beta-D-thiogalactopyranoside (IPTG)."
     rep_origin      832..1220
                     /label=R6K gamma ori
                     /note="gamma replication origin from E. coli plasmid R6K;
                     requires the R6K initiator protein pi for replication"
     CDS             complement(1838..2209)
                     /codon_start=1
                     /gene="traJ"
                     /product="oriT-recognizing protein"
                     /label=traJ
                     /translation="MADETKPTRKGSPPIKVYCLPDERRAIEEKAAAAGMSLSAYLLAV
                     GQGYKITGVVDYEHVRELARINGDLGRLGGLLKLWLTDDPRTARFGDATILALLAKIEE
                     KQDELGKVMMGVVRPRAEP"
     oriT            2242..2351
                     /note="incP origin of transfer"
     primer_bind     complement(3032..3051)
                     /label=pBRrevBam
                     /note="pBR322 vectors, tet region, downstream of BamHI,
                     reverse primer"
     primer_bind     complement(3190..3212)
                     /label=pGEX 3'
                     /note="pGEX vectors, reverse primer"
     RBS             3376..3384
                     /label=Shine-Dalgarno sequence
                     /note="full consensus sequence for ribosome-binding sites
                     upstream of start codons in E. coli; complementary to a
                     region in the 3' end of the 16S rRNA (Chen et al., 1994)"
     promoter        4596..4698
                     /label=cat promoter
                     /note="promoter of the E. coli cat gene encoding
                     chloramphenicol acetyltransferase"
     CDS             4699..5358
                     /codon_start=1
                     /gene="cat"
                     /product="chloramphenicol acetyltransferase"
                     /label=CmR
                     /note="confers resistance to chloramphenicol"
                     /translation="MEKKITGYTTVDISQWHRKEHFEAFQSVAQCTYNQTVQLDITAFL
                     KTVKKNKHKFYPAFIHILARLMNAHPELRMAMKDGELVIWDSVHPCYTVFHEQTETFSS
                     LWSEYHDDFRQFLHIYSQDVACYGENLAYFPKGFIENMFFVSANPWVSFTSFDLNVANM
                     DNFFAPVFTMGKYYTQGDKVLMPLAIQVHHAVCDGFHVGRMLNELQQYCDEWQGGA"
     primer_bind     complement(4765..4784)
                     /label=CAT-R
                     /note="Chloramphenicol resistance gene, reverse primer"
     terminator      5459..5545
                     /gene="Escherichia coli rrnB"
                     /label=rrnB T1 terminator
                     /note="transcription terminator T1 from the E. coli rrnB
                     gene"
     terminator      5637..5664
                     /label=rrnB T2 terminator
                     /note="transcription terminator T2 from the E. coli rrnB
                     gene"
     regulatory      5718..5727
                     /regulatory_class="other"
                     /note="vertebrate consensus sequence for strong initiation
                     of translation (Kozak, 1987)"
ORIGIN
        1 caccacaatt cagcaaattg tgaacatcat cacgttcatc tttccctggt tgccaatggc
       61 ccattttcct gtcagtaacg agaaggtcgc gaattcaggc gctttttaga ctggtcgtaa
      121 tgaaattcag caggatcacc atatggaaaa acgcacacca catacacgtt tgagtcaggt
      181 taaaaaactt gtcaatgccg ggcaagttcg tacaacacgt agtgccctgt taaatgcaga
      241 tgagttaggt ttggattttg atggtatgtg taatgttatc attggattat cagagagcga
      301 cttttataaa agcatgacca cctactctga tcatactatc tggcaggatg tttacagacc
      361 caggcttgtt acaggccagg tttatcttaa aattacggta attcatgacg tactgatcgt
      421 ctcgtttaag gagaagtaag gatccgcgaa ttctcatgtt tgacagctta tcactgatca
      481 gtgaattaat ggcgatgacg catcctcacg ataatatccg ggtaggcgca atcactttcg
      541 tctctactcc gttacaaagc gaggctgggt atttcccggc ctttctgtta tccgaaatcc
      601 actgaaagca cagcggctgg ctgaggagat aaataataaa cgaggggctg tatgcacaaa
      661 gcatcttctg ttgagttaag aacgagtatc gagatggcac atagccttgc tcaaattgga
      721 atcaggtttg tgccaatacc agtagaaaca gacgaagaag tcgtggggga attccacaaa
      781 ttgttatccg ctcacaattc cacatgtgga attccacatg tggaattccc atgtcagccg
      841 ttaagtgttc ctgtgtcact caaaattgct ttgagaggct ctaagggctt ctcagtgcgt
      901 tacatccctg gcttgttgtc cacaaccgtt aaaccttaaa agctttaaaa gccttatata
      961 ttcttttttt tcttataaaa cttaaaacct tagaggctat ttaagttgct gatttatatt
     1021 aattttattg ttcaaacatg agagcttagt acgtgaaaca tgagagctta gtacgttagc
     1081 catgagagct tagtacgtta gccatgaggg tttagttcgt taaacatgag agcttagtac
     1141 gttaaacatg agagcttagt acgtgaaaca tgagagctta gtacgtacta tcaacaggtt
     1201 gaactgctga tcttcagatc ctctacgccg gacgcatcgt ggccggatcc agccgaccag
     1261 gctttccacg cccgcgtgcc gctccatgtc gttcgcgcgg ttctcggaaa cgcgctgccg
     1321 cgtttcgtga ttgtcacgct caagcccgta gtcccgttcg agcgtcgcgc agaggtcagc
     1381 gagggcgcgg taggcccgat acggctcatg gatggtgttt cgggtcgggt gaatcttgtt
     1441 gatggcgata tggatgtgca ggttgtcggt gtcgtgatgc acggcactga cgcgctgatg
     1501 ctcggcgaag ccaagcccag cgcagatgcg gtcctcaatc gcgcgcaacg tctccgcgtc
     1561 gggcttctct cccgcgcgga agctaaccag caggtgatag gtcttgtcgg cctcggaacg
     1621 ggtgttgccg tgctgggtcg ccatcacctc ggccatgaca gcgggcaggg tgtttgcctc
     1681 gcagttcgtg acgcgcacgt gacccaggcg ctcggtcttg ccttgctcgt cggtgatgta
     1741 cttcaccagc tccgcgaagt cgctcttctt gatggagcgc atggggacgt gcttggcaat
     1801 cacgcgcacc ccccggccgt tttagcggct aaaaaagtca tggctctgcc ctcgggcgga
     1861 ccacgcccat catgaccttg ccaagctcgt cctgcttctc ttcgatcttc gccagcaggg
     1921 cgaggatcgt ggcatcaccg aaccgcgccg tgcgcgggtc gtcggtgagc cagagtttca
     1981 gcaggccgcc caggcggccc aggtcgccat tgatgcgggc cagctcgcgg acgtgctcat
     2041 agtccacgac gcccgtgatt ttgtagccct ggccgacggc cagcaggtag gccgacaggc
     2101 tcatgccggc cgccgccgcc ttttcctcaa tcgctcttcg ttcgtctgga aggcagtaca
     2161 ccttgatagg tgggctgccc ttcctggttg gcttggtttc atcagccatc cgcttgccct
     2221 catctgttac gccggcggta gccggccagc ctcgcagagc aggattcccg ttgagcaccg
     2281 ccaggtgcga ataagggaca gtgaagaagg aacacccgct cgcgggtggg cctacttcac
     2341 ctatcctgcc cggctgacgc cgttggatac accaaggaaa gtctacacga accctttggc
     2401 aaaatcctgt atatcgtgcg aaaaaggatg gatataccga aaaaatcgct ataatgaccc
     2461 cgaagcaggg ttatgcagcg gaaaagcgct gcttccctgc tgttttgtgg aatatctacc
     2521 gactggaaac aggcaaatgc aggaaattac tgaactgagg ggacaggcga gagacgatgc
     2581 caaagagcta caccgacgag ctggccgagt gggttgaatc ccgcgcggcc aagaagcgcc
     2641 ggcgtgatga ggctgcggtt gcgttcctgg cggtgagggc ggatgtcgag gcggcgttag
     2701 cgtccggcta tgcgctcgtc accatttggg agcacatgcg ggaaacgggg aaggtcaagt
     2761 tctcctacga gacgttccgc tcgcacgcca ggcggcacat caaggccaag cccgccgatg
     2821 tgcccgcacc gcaggccaag gctgcggaac ccgcgccggc acccaagacg ccggagccac
     2881 ggcggccgaa gcaggggggc aaggctgaaa agccggcccc cgctgcggcc ccgaccggct
     2941 tcaccttcaa cccaacaccg gacaaaaagg atcctctacg ccggacgcat cgtggccggc
     3001 atcaccggcg ccacaggtgc ggttgctggc gcctatatcg ccgacatcac cgatggggaa
     3061 gatcgggctc gccacttcgg gctcatgagc gcttgtttcg gcgtgggtat ggtggcaggc
     3121 cccgtggccg ggggactgtt gggcgccatc tccttgctgc ctcgcgcgtt tcggtgatga
     3181 cggtgaaaac ctctgacaca tgcagctccc ggagacggtc acagcttgtc tgtaagcgga
     3241 tgccgtaagt aaggtaaagg cctcgcggaa cccctatttg tttatttttc taaatacatt
     3301 caaatatgta tccgctcatg agacaataac cctgataaat gcttcaataa tattgaaaaa
     3361 ggagcttatc accgataagg aggtttttta atgacggtgc tgcactcggt tgacttcttc
     3421 cctagcggca atgccagcgt tgccattgag ccgcgcctgc ctcaagccga cttcccggag
     3481 caccaccacg acttccacga gatcgttatc gtggagcacg gtaccggcat ccacgttttc
     3541 aacggccaac cgtacacgat tacgggcggt accgtgtgct tcgttcgtga tcacgaccgc
     3601 cacttatacg agcacacgga caacttatgc ttaaccaacg ttttataccg tagccctgac
     3661 cgcttccaat tcctggcggg cttaaaccaa ctgttaccgc aggaattaga cggccaatac
     3721 cctagccatt ggcgtgtgaa tcattcggtg ctgcaacaag ttcgccaatt agtggcgcaa
     3781 atggagcaac aagagggcga gaacgacctg ccgagcacgg cgagccgtga aattctgttc
     3841 atgcagctgt tactgctgtt acgcaagtcg agcctgcaag aaaatttaga gaattcggcg
     3901 agccgcctga atctgctgtt agcgtggtta gaagatcact tcgcggacga agttaactgg
     3961 gatgcggttg ccgaccagtt cagcctgagc ttacgcaccc tgcaccgcca actgaaacaa
     4021 cagaccggct taaccccgca acgctattta aaccgtttac gcttaatgaa ggcgcgccac
     4081 ttactgcgcc attcggaagc gtcggtgacc gatattgcgt accactgtgg cttttcggat
     4141 agcaatcatt tcagcaccct gttccgtcgc gaattcaatt ggagccctcg cgacatccgc
     4201 caaggccgcg acggtttctt acagtgaagg ccttctagag tcgacctgca ggcatgcaag
     4261 cttggctgtt ttggcggatg agagggtacc gcatgagctt cgagctaatc gcgcaaaaaa
     4321 ccccgcttcg gcggggtttt ttcgctgatc acgtacgata tcttcgaacc ggtgcacatg
     4381 gtgtacaggg ccctaggata ggacgtctta aggtttaaac caggttaatt aatttaaatg
     4441 catcccggga cgtctcgagc tcgatcggac cgcggccgct agcacgtata ccaagtgtcc
     4501 tgttttcttg ccgccaagga tctgatggcg caggggatca agatctctgt tgataccggg
     4561 aagccctggg ccaacttttg gcgaaaatga gacgttgatc ggcacgtaag aggttccaac
     4621 tttcaccata atgaaataag atcactaccg ggcgtatttt ttgagttatc gagattttca
     4681 ggagctaagg aagctaaaat ggagaaaaaa atcactggat ataccaccgt tgatatatcc
     4741 caatggcatc gtaaagaaca ttttgaggca tttcagtcag ttgctcaatg tacctataac
     4801 cagaccgttc agctggatat tacggccttt ttaaagaccg taaagaaaaa taagcacaag
     4861 ttttatccgg cctttattca cattcttgcc cgcctgatga atgctcatcc ggaattacgt
     4921 atggcaatga aagacggtga gctggtgata tgggatagtg ttcacccttg ttacaccgtt
     4981 ttccatgagc aaactgaaac gttttcatcg ctctggagtg aataccacga cgatttccgg
     5041 cagtttctac acatatattc gcaagatgtg gcgtgttacg gtgaaaacct ggcctatttc
     5101 cctaaagggt ttattgagaa tatgtttttc gtctcagcca atccctgggt gagtttcacc
     5161 agttttgatt taaacgtggc caatatggac aacttcttcg cccccgtttt caccatgggc
     5221 aaatattata cgcaaggcga caaggtgctg atgccgctgg cgattcaggt tcatcatgcc
     5281 gtttgtgatg gcttccatgt cggcagaatg cttaatgaat tacaacagta ctgcgatgag
     5341 tggcagggcg gggcgtaatt tttttaaggc agttattgtc ttcaaattcc cgttgcatcg
     5401 atggcccccg atggtagtgt ggggtctccc catgcgagag tagggaactg ccaggcatca
     5461 aataaaacga aaggctcagt cgaaagactg ggcctttcgt tttatctgtt gtttgtcggt
     5521 gaacgctctc ctgagtagga caaatccgcc gggagcggat ttgaacgttg cgaagcaacg
     5581 gcccggaggg tggcgggcag gacgcccgcc ataaactgcc aggcatcaaa ttaagcagaa
     5641 ggccatcctg acggatggcc tttttgcgtg gccagtgcca agcttgcatg cctgcagctg
     5701 tccggaacta gtcgaggcca tggtggcctc ctgatgtcgt caacacggcg aaatagtaat
     5761 cacgaggtca ggttcttacc ttaaattttc gacggaaaac cacgtaaaaa acgtcgattt
     5821 ttcaagatac agcgtgaatt ttcaggaaat gcggtgagca tcacat
//
