LOCUS       pTOX1_yhaV 5866 bp ds-DNA circular 08-MAY-2019
DEFINITION  .
ACCESSION
VERSION
SOURCE      .
  ORGANISM  .
COMMENT     SphI GCATG/C
COMMENT     ApEinfo:methylated:1
FEATURES             Location/Qualifiers
     misc_feature    2656..3399
                     /locus_tag="rhaS-shuffled"
                     /label="rhaS-shuffled"
                     /ApEinfo_label="rhaS-shuffled"
                     /ApEinfo_fwdcolor="#ff8040"
                     /ApEinfo_revcolor="green"
                     /ApEinfo_graphicformat="arrow_data {{0 1 2 0 0 -1} {} 0}
                     width 5 offset 0"
     terminator      4631..4717
                     /gene="Escherichia coli rrnB"
                     /note="transcription terminator T1 from the E. coli rrnB
                     gene"
                     /locus_tag="rrnB T1 terminator"
                     /label="rrnB T1 terminator"
                     /ApEinfo_label="rrnB T1 terminator"
                     /ApEinfo_fwdcolor="#9d1b1c"
                     /ApEinfo_revcolor="#9d1b1c"
                     /ApEinfo_graphicformat="arrow_data {{0 1 2 0 0 -1} {} 0}
                     width 5 offset 0"
     terminator      4809..4836
                     /note="transcription terminator T2 from the E. coli rrnB
                     gene"
                     /locus_tag="rrnB T2 terminator"
                     /label="rrnB T2 terminator"
                     /ApEinfo_label="rrnB T2 terminator"
                     /ApEinfo_fwdcolor="#9d1b1c"
                     /ApEinfo_revcolor="#9d1b1c"
                     /ApEinfo_graphicformat="arrow_data {{0 1 2 0 0 -1} {} 0}
                     width 5 offset 0"
     terminator      5537..5783
                     /note="transcription terminator tL3 from phage lambda"
                     /locus_tag="-lambda tL3 terminator"
                     /label="-lambda tL3 terminator"
                     /ApEinfo_label="-lambda tL3 terminator"
                     /ApEinfo_fwdcolor="#9d1b1c"
                     /ApEinfo_revcolor="#9d1b1c"
                     /ApEinfo_graphicformat="arrow_data {{0 1 2 0 0 -1} {} 0}
                     width 5 offset 0"
     promoter        3768..3870
                     /note="promoter of the E. coli cat gene encoding
                     chloramphenicol acetyltransferase"
                     /locus_tag="cat promoter"
                     /label="cat promoter"
                     /ApEinfo_label="cat promoter"
                     /ApEinfo_fwdcolor="#346ee0"
                     /ApEinfo_revcolor="#346ee0"
                     /ApEinfo_graphicformat="arrow_data {{0 1 2 0 0 -1} {} 0}
                     width 5 offset 0"
     CDS             3871..4530
                     /codon_start=1
                     /gene="cat"
                     /product="chloramphenicol acetyltransferase"
                     /note="confers resistance to chloramphenicol"
                     /translation="MEKKITGYTTVDISQWHRKEHFEAFQSVAQCTYNQTVQLDITAFL
                     KTVKKNKHKFYPAFIHILARLMNAHPELRMAMKDGELVIWDSVHPCYTVFHEQTETFSS
                     LWSEYHDDFRQFLHIYSQDVACYGENLAYFPKGFIENMFFVSANPWVSFTSFDLNVANM
                     DNFFAPVFTMGKYYTQGDKVLMPLAIQVHHAVCDGFHVGRMLNELQQYCDEWQGGA"
                     /locus_tag="CmR"
                     /label="CmR"
                     /ApEinfo_label="CmR"
                     /ApEinfo_fwdcolor="#e9d024"
                     /ApEinfo_revcolor="#e9d024"
                     /ApEinfo_graphicformat="arrow_data {{0 1 2 0 0 -1} {} 0}
                     width 5 offset 0"
     terminator      3484..3517
                     /locus_tag="Strong forward terminator"
                     /label="Strong forward terminator"
                     /ApEinfo_label="Strong forward terminator"
                     /ApEinfo_fwdcolor="#9d1b1c"
                     /ApEinfo_revcolor="#9d1b1c"
                     /ApEinfo_graphicformat="arrow_data {{} {} 0} width 5 offset
                     0"
     promoter        5039..5157
                     /note="promoter of the E. coli rhaBAD operon, conferring
                     tight induction with L-rhamnose and repression with
                     D-glucose in the presence of RhaR and RhaS (Giacalone et
                     al., 2006)"
                     /locus_tag="rhaB promoter"
                     /label="rhaB promoter"
                     /ApEinfo_label="rhaB promoter"
                     /ApEinfo_fwdcolor="#346ee0"
                     /ApEinfo_revcolor="#346ee0"
                     /ApEinfo_graphicformat="arrow_data {{0 1 2 0 0 -1} {} 0}
                     width 5 offset 0"
     misc_feature    5181..5477
                     /locus_tag="mqsR"
                     /label="mqsR"
                     /ApEinfo_label="mqsR"
                     /ApEinfo_fwdcolor="cyan"
                     /ApEinfo_revcolor="green"
                     /ApEinfo_graphicformat="arrow_data {{0 1 2 0 0 -1} {} 0}
                     width 5 offset 0"
     promoter        2454..2535
                     /gene="bla"
                     /locus_tag="AmpR promoter"
                     /label="AmpR promoter"
                     /ApEinfo_label="AmpR promoter"
                     /ApEinfo_fwdcolor="cyan"
                     /ApEinfo_revcolor="green"
                     /ApEinfo_graphicformat="arrow_data {{0 1 2 0 0 -1} {} 0}
                     width 5 offset 0"
     misc_feature    2563..2655
                     /locus_tag="rhaS-shuffled(1)"
                     /label="rhaS-shuffled(1)"
                     /ApEinfo_label="rhaS-shuffled"
                     /ApEinfo_fwdcolor="#ff8040"
                     /ApEinfo_revcolor="green"
                     /ApEinfo_graphicformat="arrow_data {{0 1 2 0 0 -1} {} 0}
                     width 5 offset 0"
     misc_feature    1..392
                     /locus_tag="R6K Ori"
                     /label="R6K Ori"
                     /ApEinfo_label="R6K Ori"
                     /ApEinfo_fwdcolor="cyan"
                     /ApEinfo_revcolor="green"
                     /ApEinfo_graphicformat="arrow_data {{0 1 2 0 0 -1} {} 0}
                     width 5 offset 0"
     promoter        2436..2453
                     /gene="bla"
                     /locus_tag="AmpR promoter(1)"
                     /label="AmpR promoter(1)"
                     /ApEinfo_label="AmpR promoter"
                     /ApEinfo_fwdcolor="cyan"
                     /ApEinfo_revcolor="green"
                     /ApEinfo_graphicformat="arrow_data {{0 1 2 0 0 -1} {} 0}
                     width 5 offset 0"
     misc_feature    418..2417
                     /locus_tag="mob RP4"
                     /label="mob RP4"
                     /ApEinfo_label="mob RP4"
                     /ApEinfo_fwdcolor="#00ff80"
                     /ApEinfo_revcolor="green"
                     /ApEinfo_graphicformat="arrow_data {{0 1 2 0 0 -1} {} 0}
                     width 5 offset 0"
ORIGIN
        1 ccatgtcagc cgttaagtgt tcctgtgtca ctcaaaattg ctttgagagg ctctaagggc
       61 ttctcagtgc gttacatccc tggcttgttg tccacaaccg ttaaacctta aaagctttaa
      121 aagccttata tattcttttt tttcttataa aacttaaaac cttagaggct atttaagttg
      181 ctgatttata ttaattttat tgttcaaaca tgagagctta gtacgtgaaa catgagagct
      241 tagtacgtta gccatgagag cttagtacgt tagccatgag ggtttagttc gttaaacatg
      301 agagcttagt acgttaaaca tgagagctta gtacgtgaaa catgagagct tagtacgtac
      361 tatcaacagg ttgaactgct gatcttcaga tcctctacgc cggacgcatc gtggccggat
      421 ccagccgacc aggctttcca cgcccgcgtg ccgctccatg tcgttcgcgc ggttctcgga
      481 aacgcgctgc cgcgtttcgt gattgtcacg ctcaagcccg tagtcccgtt cgagcgtcgc
      541 gcagaggtca gcgagggcgc ggtaggcccg atacggctca tggatggtgt ttcgggtcgg
      601 gtgaatcttg ttgatggcga tatggatgtg caggttgtcg gtgtcgtgat gcacggcact
      661 gacgcgctga tgctcggcga agccaagccc agcgcagatg cggtcctcaa tcgcgcgcaa
      721 cgtctccgcg tcgggcttct ctcccgcgcg gaagctaacc agcaggtgat aggtcttgtc
      781 ggcctcggaa cgggtgttgc cgtgctgggt cgccatcacc tcggccatga cagcgggcag
      841 ggtgtttgcc tcgcagttcg tgacgcgcac gtgacccagg cgctcggtct tgccttgctc
      901 gtcggtgatg tacttcacca gctccgcgaa gtcgctcttc ttgatggagc gcatggggac
      961 gtgcttggca atcacgcgca ccccccggcc gttttagcgg ctaaaaaagt catggctctg
     1021 ccctcgggcg gaccacgccc atcatgacct tgccaagctc gtcctgcttc tcttcgatct
     1081 tcgccagcag ggcgaggatc gtggcatcac cgaaccgcgc cgtgcgcggg tcgtcggtga
     1141 gccagagttt cagcaggccg cccaggcggc ccaggtcgcc attgatgcgg gccagctcgc
     1201 ggacgtgctc atagtccacg acgcccgtga ttttgtagcc ctggccgacg gccagcaggt
     1261 aggccgacag gctcatgccg gccgccgccg ccttttcctc aatcgctctt cgttcgtctg
     1321 gaaggcagta caccttgata ggtgggctgc ccttcctggt tggcttggtt tcatcagcca
     1381 tccgcttgcc ctcatctgtt acgccggcgg tagccggcca gcctcgcaga gcaggattcc
     1441 cgttgagcac cgccaggtgc gaataaggga cagtgaagaa ggaacacccg ctcgcgggtg
     1501 ggcctacttc acctatcctg cccggctgac gccgttggat acaccaagga aagtctacac
     1561 gaaccctttg gcaaaatcct gtatatcgtg cgaaaaagga tggatatacc gaaaaaatcg
     1621 ctataatgac cccgaagcag ggttatgcag cggaaaagcg ctgcttccct gctgttttgt
     1681 ggaatatcta ccgactggaa acaggcaaat gcaggaaatt actgaactga ggggacaggc
     1741 gagagacgat gccaaagagc tacaccgacg agctggccga gtgggttgaa tcccgcgcgg
     1801 ccaagaagcg ccggcgtgat gaggctgcgg ttgcgttcct ggcggtgagg gcggatgtcg
     1861 aggcggcgtt agcgtccggc tatgcgctcg tcaccatttg ggagcacatg cgggaaacgg
     1921 ggaaggtcaa gttctcctac gagacgttcc gctcgcacgc caggcggcac atcaaggcca
     1981 agcccgccga tgtgcccgca ccgcaggcca aggctgcgga acccgcgccg gcacccaaga
     2041 cgccggagcc acggcggccg aagcaggggg gcaaggctga aaagccggcc cccgctgcgg
     2101 ccccgaccgg cttcaccttc aacccaacac cggacaaaaa ggatcctcta cgccggacgc
     2161 atcgtggccg gcatcaccgg cgccacaagt gcggttgctg gcgcctatat cgccgacatc
     2221 accgatgggg aagatcgggc tcgccacttc gggctcatga gcgcttgttt cggcgtgggt
     2281 atggtggcag gccccgtggc cgggggactg ttgggcgcca tctccttgct gcctcgcgcg
     2341 tttcggtgat gacggtgaaa acctctgaca catgcagctc ccggagacgg tcacagcttg
     2401 tctgtaagcg gatgccgtaa gtaaggtaaA GGCCTcgcgg aacccctatt tgtttatttt
     2461 tctaaataca ttcaaatatg tatccgctca tgagacaata accctgataa atgcttcaat
     2521 aatattgaaa aaggaGCTTA TCACCGATAA GGAGGTTTTT TAATGACGGT GCTGCACTCG
     2581 GTTGACTTCT TCCCTAGCGG CAATGCCAGC GTTGCCATTG AGCCGCGCCT GCCTCAAGCC
     2641 GACTTCCCGG AGCACCACCA CGACTTCCAC GAGATCGTTA TCGTGGAGCA CGGTACCGGC
     2701 ATCCACGTTT TCAACGGCCA ACCGTACACG ATTACGGGCG GTACCGTGTG CTTCGTTCGT
     2761 GATCACGACC GCCACTTATA CGAGCACACG GACAACTTAT GCTTAACCAA CGTTTTATAC
     2821 CGTAGCCCTG ACCGCTTCCA ATTCCTGGCG GGCTTAAACC AACTGTTACC GCAGGAATTA
     2881 GACGGCCAAT ACCCTAGCCA TTGGCGTGTG AATCATTCGG TGCTGCAACA AGTTCGCCAA
     2941 TTAGTGGCGC AAATGGAGCA ACAAGAGGGC GAGAACGACC TGCCGAGCAC GGCGAGCCGT
     3001 GAAATTCTGT TCATGCAGCT GTTACTGCTG TTACGCAAGT CGAGCCTGCA AGAAAATTTA
     3061 GAGAATTCGG CGAGCCGCCT GAATCTGCTG TTAGCGTGGT TAGAAGATCA CTTCGCGGAC
     3121 GAAGTTAACT GGGATGCGGT TGCCGACCAG TTCAGCCTGA GCTTACGCAC CCTGCACCGC
     3181 CAACTGAAAC AACAGACCGG CTTAACCCCG CAACGCTATT TAAACCGTTT ACGCTTAATG
     3241 AAGGCGCGCC ACTTACTGCG CCATTCGGAA GCGTCGGTGA CCGATATTGC GTACCACTGT
     3301 GGCTTTTCGG ATAGCAATCA TTTCAGCACC CTGTTCCGTC GCGAATTCAA TTGGAGCCCT
     3361 CGCGACATCC GCCAAGGCCG CGACGGTTTC TTACAGTGAA GGCCTtctag agtcgacctg
     3421 caggcatgca agcttggctg ttttggcgga tgagagGGTA CcgcatgAGC TTCGAGCTAA
     3481 TCGcgcaaaa aaccccgctt cggcggggtt ttttcgcTGA TCACGTACGA TATCTTCGAA
     3541 CCGGTGCACA TGGTGTACAG GGCCCTAGGA TAGGACGTCT TAAGGTTTAA ACCAGGTTAA
     3601 TTAATTTAAA TGCATCCCGG GACGTCTCGA GCTCGATCGG ACCGCGGCCG CTAGCACGTA
     3661 TACCAAGTGT CCTGTtttct tgccgccaag gatctgatgg cgcaggggat caaGATCTct
     3721 gttgataccg ggaagccctg ggccaacttt tggcgaaaat gagacgttga tcggcacgta
     3781 agaggttcca actttcacca taatgaaata agatcactac cgggcgtatt ttttgagtta
     3841 tcgagatttt caggagctaa ggaagctaaa atggagaaaa aaatcactgg atataccacc
     3901 gttgatatat cccaatggca tcgtaaagaa cattttgagg catttcagtc agttgctcaa
     3961 tgtacctata accagaccgt tcagctggat attacggcct ttttaaagac cgtaaagaaa
     4021 aataagcaca agttttatcc ggcctttatt cacattcttg cccgcctgat gaatgctcat
     4081 ccggaattac gtatggcaat gaaagacggt gagctggtga tatgggatag tgttcaccct
     4141 tgttacaccg ttttccatga gcaaactgaa acgttttcat cgctctggag tgaataccac
     4201 gacgatttcc ggcagtttct acacatatat tcgcaagatg tggcgtgtta cggtgaaaac
     4261 ctggcctatt tccctaaagg gtttattgag aatatgtttt tcgtctcagc caatccctgg
     4321 gtgagtttca ccagttttga tttaaacgtg gccaatatgg acaacttctt cgcccccgtt
     4381 ttcaccatgg gcaaatatta tacgcaaggc gacaaggtgc tgatgccgct ggcgattcag
     4441 gttcatcatg ccgtttgtga tggcttccat gtcggcagaa tgcttaatga attacaacag
     4501 tactgcgatg agtggcaggg cggggcgtaa tttttttaag gcagttattg tcttcaaatt
     4561 cccgttgcat cgatggcccc cgatggtagt gtggggtctc cccatgcgag agtagggaac
     4621 tgccaggcat caaataaaac gaaaggctca gtcgaaagac tgggcctttc gttttatctg
     4681 ttgtttgtcg gtgaacgctc tcctgagtag gacaaatccg ccgggagcgg atttgaacgt
     4741 tgcgaagcaa cggcccggag ggtggcgggc aggacgcccg ccataaactg ccaggcatca
     4801 aattaagcag aaggccatcc tgacggatgg cctttttgcg tggccagtgc caagcttgca
     4861 tgcctgcagc tgtccggaac tagtcgaggc catggtggcc tcctgatgtc gtcaacacgg
     4921 cgaaatagta atcacgaggt caggttctta ccttaaattt tcgacggaaa accacgtaaa
     4981 aaacgtcgat ttttcaagat acagcgtgaa ttttcaggaa atgcggtgag catcacatca
     5041 ccacaattca gcaaattgtg aacatcatca cgttcatctt tccctggttg ccaatggccc
     5101 attttcctgt cagtaacgag aaggtcgcga attcaggcgc tttttagact ggtcgtaatg
     5161 aaattcagca ggatcaccat atggaaaaac gcacaccaca tacacgtttg agtcaggtta
     5221 aaaaacttgt caatgccggg caagttcgta caacacgtag tgccctgtta aatgcagatg
     5281 agttaggttt ggattttgat ggtatgtgta atgttatcat tggattatca gagagcgact
     5341 tttataaaag catgaccacc tactctgatc atactatctg gcaggatgtt tacagaccca
     5401 ggcttgttac aggccaggtt tatcttaaaa ttacggtaat tcatgacgta ctgatcgtct
     5461 cgtttaagga gaagtaagga tccgcgaatt ctcatgtttg acagcttatc actgatcagt
     5521 gaattaatgg cgatgacgca tcctcacgat aatatccggg taggcgcaat cactttcgtc
     5581 tctactccgt tacaaagcga ggctgggtat ttcccggcct ttctgttatc cgaaatccac
     5641 tgaaagcaca gcggctggct gaggagataa ataataaacg aggggctgta tgcacaaagc
     5701 atcttctgtt gagttaagaa cgagtatcga gatggcacat agccttgctc aaattggaat
     5761 caggtttgtg ccaataccag tagaaacaga cgaagaagtc gtgggggaat tccacaaatt
     5821 gttatccgct cacaattcca catgtggaat tccacatgtg gaattc
//
