[The description below was written by a language model from this plasmid's Addgene catalogue record and the feature table of its GenBank file.]
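Description:
pTOX2 is a 5,866 bp conditionally replicating suicide vector, extensively modified from the pDS132 backbone, belonging to a suite of allelic exchange plasmids for scarless modification of proteobacterial genomes. It carries the R6K gamma origin, which fires only when the pi initiator protein is supplied in trans, so it is maintained in pir-positive E. coli hosts such as Pir1 and cannot replicate in ordinary recipient bacteria. An RP4/incP mobilisation region (oriT with traJ) allows it to be transferred by conjugation from a suitable donor. Selection is by chloramphenicol, through a cat gene driven by its own promoter and followed by the rrnB T1 and T2 terminators.

The payload is a counterselection cassette: the mqsR toxin gene sits directly downstream of the rhamnose-inducible rhaB promoter and is followed by the lambda tL3 terminator. One of the two held annotations also marks a "shuffled" rhaS sequence placed behind a bla (AmpR) promoter and followed by a strong terminator, which would provide the RhaS activator this promoter needs. Rhamnose induces toxin expression, while glucose represses the promoter, consistent with the record's note that the plasmid must be propagated with glucose.

In allelic exchange generally, cloned homology arms direct integration into the chromosome under antibiotic selection, and toxin induction then selects for cells that have lost the vector through a second crossover. The record does not describe the cloning site beyond listing the cloning method as Gateway.

The two annotations use different coordinate origins but are the same length and describe the same elements. The second file is titled for pTOX1/yhaV yet annotates mqsR, in agreement with the catalogue entry.
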