Addgene plasmid #127447: pTOX2
Purpose: Encodes MqsR toxin. CAM-R
Depositing lab: Matthew Waldor. Depositing organization: Brigham and Women's Hospital. Publication: A New Suite of Allelic Exchange Vectors for the Scarless Modification of Proteobacterial Genomes. Lazarus JE, Warr AR, Kuehl CJ, Giorgio RT, Davis BM, Waldor MK. Appl Environ Microbiol. 2019 Jun 14. pii: AEM.00990-19. doi: 10.1128/AEM.00990-19. PubMed 31201277.
Backbone
  Vector backbone: pDS132
  Total vector size (bp): 5866
  Modifications to backbone: Extensive - see paper for details
  Vector type: Bacterial Expression
Growth in bacteria
  Bacterial resistance: Chloramphenicol, 25 μg/mL
  Growth temperature: 37°C
  Growth strain: Pir1
  Growth instructions: NEEDS 2% GLUCOSE
  Copy number: Unknown
Gene/Insert
  Gene/Insert name: mqsR toxin
  Promoter: pRha
  Cloning method: Gateway Cloning
  Sequencing primers: 5′ tcatctttccctggttgcca; 3′ tcaaacatgagaattcgcgga
Resource information
  A portion of this plasmid was derived from a plasmid made by: Swaine Chen lab
Terms and licenses: Academic/Nonprofit Terms; Industry Terms: Not Available to Industry
How to cite: pTOX2 was a gift from Matthew Waldor (Addgene plasmid # 127447 ; http://n2t.net/addgene:127447 ; RRID:Addgene_127447)
